Addgene plasmid #187334: pJT258 Lenti pEF-dCas9-3XFLAG-N+F+Z-T2A-tagBFP-P2A-Blast
Purpose: dCas9 effector fusion for manipulating transcription
Depositing lab: Michael Bassik & Lacra Bintu. Depositing organization: Stanford University. Publication: Development of compact transcriptional effectors using high-throughput measurements in diverse contexts. Tycko J, Van MV, Aradhana, DelRosso N, Ye H, Yao D, Valbuena R, Vaughan-Jackson A, Xu X, Ludwig C, Spees K, Liu K, Gu M, Khare V, Mukund AX, Suzuki PH, Arana S, Zhang C, Du PP, Ornstein TS, Hess GT, Kamber RA, Qi LS, Khalil AS, Bintu L, Bassik MC. Nat Biotechnol. 2024 Nov 1. doi: 10.1038/s41587-024-02442-6. PubMed 39487265.
Backbone
  Vector backbone: pJT216
  Vector type: Mammalian Expression, Lentiviral, CRISPR
  Selectable markers: Blasticidin ; BFP
Growth in bacteria
  Bacterial resistance: Ampicillin, 100 μg/mL
  Growth temperature: 37°C
  Growth strain: NEB Stable
  Copy number: High Copy
Gene/Insert
  Gene/Insert name: dCas9-3XFLAG-N+F+Z-T2A-tagBFP-P2A-Blast
  Species: H. sapiens (human)
  Promoter: pEF1a
  Tag / fusion protein: 3XFLAG (C terminal on insert)
  Cloning method: Restriction Enzyme; 5′ cloning site unknown (unknown if destroyed)
Terms and licenses: Academic/Nonprofit Terms; Industry Terms: Not Available to Industry
Depositor comments: Please visit https://www.biorxiv.org/content/10.1101/2023.05.12.540558v1 for bioRxiv preprint.
How to cite: pJT258 Lenti pEF-dCas9-3XFLAG-N+F+Z-T2A-tagBFP-P2A-Blast was a gift from Michael Bassik & Lacra Bintu (Addgene plasmid # 187334 ; http://n2t.net/addgene:187334 ; RRID:Addgene_187334)
