[The description below was written by a language model from this plasmid's Addgene catalogue record and pLannotate feature annotations shown in this document.]
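Description:
pJT258 Lenti pEF-dCas9-3XFLAG-N+F+Z-T2A-tagBFP-P2A-Blast is a 15.2 kb lentiviral transfer plasmid, built on the pJT216 backbone, for stable expression of a dCas9 transcriptional effector fusion in mammalian cells. It is propagated in E. coli at high copy from a ColE1/pUC-type origin under ampicillin selection. The backbone also carries an f1 origin and an SV40/EM7-driven bleomycin/Zeocin resistance cassette that lies outside the viral genome. The HIV-1-derived elements follow a third-generation layout. A CMV enhancer/promoter replaces the native U3 to drive genomic RNA from a truncated 5' LTR, followed by the Ψ packaging signal with a gag fragment, the RRE for Rev-dependent export, and the cPPT/CTS. A WPRE sits downstream of the payload, followed by a truncated 3' LTR and a bGH polyadenylation signal.

The payload is a single open reading frame driven by the human EF-1α promoter. It begins with a nucleoplasmin bipartite NLS fused to catalytically dead S. pyogenes Cas9, followed by a 3xFLAG epitope. Next come three short human protein fragments in tandem, annotated as NCOA3, FOXO3 and ZNF473, which correspond to the "N+F+Z" in the name and form a compact composite effector domain. According to the construct name, a T2A peptide then separates mTagBFP2 and a P2A peptide separates blasticidin S deaminase; these 2A elements are not annotated in the feature table. This arrangement lets one transcript yield the effector, a blue fluorescent reporter and a drug-resistance marker as separate proteins. Transduced cells can therefore be sorted by BFP or selected with blasticidin. When a guide RNA is supplied separately, the fusion is recruited to chosen loci to manipulate transcription, which is the stated purpose. The record does not state the direction of the transcriptional effect.
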