Features (pLannotate 1.2.2; 38 found; start..end, strand, type, name):
     39..91      -  misc_feature   bom (fragment): basis of mobility region from pBR322
    246..625     +  enhancer       CMV enhancer: human cytomegalovirus immediate early enhancer
    626..825     +  promoter       CMV promoter: human cytomegalovirus (CMV) immediate early promoter
    843..1023    +  LTR            5' LTR (truncated): truncated 5' long terminal repeat (LTR) from HIV-1
   1070..1195    +  misc_feature   HIV-1 Ψ: packaging signal of human immunodeficiency virus type 1
   1179..1542    +  CDS            HIV-1 gag (fragment): gag protein from human immunodeficiency virus 1; gag
   1688..1921    +  misc_feature   RRE: The Rev response element (RRE) of HIV-1 allows for Rev-dependent mRNA export from the nucleus to the cytoplasm.
   2298..2398    +  CDS            Rev (fragment): human immunodeficiency virus 1 (HIV-1) Rev protein; rev; enhances nuclear export of unspliced and incompletely spliced viral mRNAs
   2448..2565    +  misc_feature   cPPT/CTS: central polypurine tract and central termination sequence of HIV-1
   2622..2688    +  CDS            small t antigen (fragment): SV40 (simian virus 40) small t antigen
   2695..3873    +  promoter       EF-1α promoter: strong constitutive promoter for human elongation factor EF-1α
   3889..3936    +  CDS            nucleoplasmin NLS: bipartite nuclear localization signal from nucleoplasmin
   3936..8037    +  CDS            dCas9 (fragment): catalytically dead mutant of the Cas9 endonuclease from the Streptococcus pyogenes Type II CRISPR/Cas system RNA-guided DNA-binding protein that lacks endonuclease activity due to the D10A mutation in the RuvC catalytic domain and the N863A mutation in the HNH catalytic domain
   8128..8193    +  CDS            3xFLAG: three tandem FLAG® epitope tags, followed by an enterokinase cleavage site
   8185..8358    +  CDS            NCOA3 (fragment): NCOA3_HUMAN - Also known as AIB1, BHLHE42, RAC3, TRAM1. Experimental evidence at protein level: Swiss-Prot protein existence level 1. Nuclear receptor coactivator that directly binds nuclear receptors and stimulates the transcriptional activities in a hormone- dependent fashion. Plays a central role in creating a multisubunit coactivator complex, which probably acts via remodeling of chromatin. Involved in the coactivation of different nuclear receptors, such as for steroids (GR and ER), retinoids (RARs and RXRs), thyroid hormone (TRs), vitamin D3 (VDR) and prostanoids (PPARs). Displays histon
   8374..8499    +  CDS            FOXO3 (fragment): FOXO3_HUMAN - Also known as FKHRL1 From Homo sapiens (Human).
   8518..8649    +  CDS            ZNF473 (fragment): ZN473_HUMAN - Also known as KIAA1141, ZFP100. Experimental evidence at protein level: Swiss-Prot protein existence level 1. Involved in histone 3'-end pre-mRNA processing by associating with U7 snRNP and interacting with SLBP/pre-mRNA complex. Increases histone 3'-end pre-mRNA processing but has no effect on U7 snRNP levels, when overexpressed. Required for cell cycle progression from G1 to S phases. From Homo sapiens (Human).
   8713..9423    +  CDS            mTagBFP2: mTagBFP2 is a basic (constitutively fluorescent) blue fluorescent protein published in 2011, derived from Entacmaea quadricolor. It is reported to be a very rapidly-maturing monomer with very low acid sensitivity.
   9496..9894    +  CDS            BSD: blasticidin S deaminase; Aspergillus terreus BSD; confers resistance to blasticidin
   9895..9916    +  misc_feature   MCS (fragment): pBluescript multiple cloning site
   9919..10507   +  misc_feature   WPRE: woodchuck hepatitis virus posttranscriptional regulatory element
  10444..11025   +  CDS            nef (fragment): NEF_HV1H2 - Experimental evidence at protein level: Swiss-Prot protein existence level 1. Extracellular Nef protein targets CD4(+) T-lymphocytes for apoptosis by interacting with CXCR4 surface receptors. From Human immunodeficiency virus type 1 group M subtype B (isolate HXB2) (HIV-1).
  11032..11212   +  LTR            5' LTR (truncated): truncated 5' long terminal repeat (LTR) from HIV-1
  11244..11468   +  polyA_signal   bGH poly(A) signal: bovine growth hormone polyadenylation signal
  11472..11493   +  promoter       SV40 promoter (fragment): SV40 enhancer and early promoter
  11514..11942   +  rep_origin     f1 ori (sequence partly withheld): f1 bacteriophage origin of replication; arrow indicates direction of (+) strand synthesis
  11956..12285   +  promoter       SV40 promoter: SV40 enhancer and early promoter
  12333..12380   +  promoter       EM7 promoter: synthetic bacterial promoter&nbsp
  12399..12773   +  CDS            BleoR: antibiotic-binding protein; Sh ble from Streptoalloteichus hindustanus; confers resistance to bleomycin, phleomycin, and Zeocin™
  12783..12908   +  CDS            ble (fragment): BLE_KLEPN - Experimental evidence at protein level: Swiss-Prot protein existence level 1. Binding protein with a strong affinity to the bleomycin family of antibiotics. Binds to CL990; an antimitotic-antibiotic compound. From Klebsiella pneumoniae.
  12903..13024   +  polyA_signal   SV40 poly(A) signal: SV40 polyadenylation signal
  13095..13117   -  protein_bind   lac operator (fragment): The lac repressor binds to the lac operator to inhibit transcription in E. coli. This inhibition can be relieved by adding lactose or isopropyl-β-D-thiogalactopyranoside (IPTG). lac repressor encoded by lacI
  13121..13151   -  promoter       lac promoter: promoter for the E. coli lac operon
  13166..13187   -  protein_bind   CAP binding site: CAP binding activates transcription in the presence of cAMP. E. coli catabolite activator protein
  13200..13292   -  CDS            lacI (fragment): lac repressor; lacI; The lac repressor binds to the lac operator to inhibit transcription in E. coli. This inhibition can be relieved by adding lactose or isopropyl-β-D-thiogalactopyranoside (IPTG).
  13475..14063   -  rep_origin     ori: high-copy-number ColE1/pMB1/pBR322/pUC origin of replication
  14234..15094   -  CDS            AmpR: β-lactamase; bla; confers resistance to ampicillin, carbenicillin, and related antibiotics
  15095..15199   -  promoter       AmpR promoter: bla
>Addgene plasmid #187334 | pJT258 Lenti pEF-dCas9-3XFLAG-N+F+Z-T2A-tagBFP-P2A-Blast | addgene full sequence | sequence record 373287 | Addgene NGS Result
CACCTGACGTCGACGGATCGGGAGATCTCCCGATCCCCTATGGTGCACTCTCAGTACAATCTGCTCTGAT
GCCGCATAGTTAAGCCAGTATCTGCTCCCTGCTTGTGTGTTGGAGGTCGCTGAGTAGTGCGCGAGCAAAA
TTTAAGCTACAACAAGGCAAGGCTTGACCGACAATTGCATGAAGAATCTGCTTAGGGTTAGGCGTTTTGC
GCTGCTTCGCGATGTACGGGCCAGATATACGCGTTGACATTGATTATTGACTAGTTATTAATAGTAATCA
ATTACGGGGTCATTAGTTCATAGCCCATATATGGAGTTCCGCGTTACATAACTTACGGTAAATGGCCCGC
CTGGCTGACCGCCCAACGACCCCCGCCCATTGACGTCAATAATGACGTATGTTCCCATAGTAACGCCAAT
AGGGACTTTCCATTGACGTCAATGGGTGGAGTATTTACGGTAAACTGCCCACTTGGCAGTACATCAAGTG
TATCATATGCCAAGTACGCCCCCTATTGACGTCAATGACGGTAAATGGCCCGCCTGGCATTATGCCCAGT
ACATGACCTTATGGGACTTTCCTACTTGGCAGTACATCTACGTATTAGTCATCGCTATTACCATGGTGAT
GCGGTTTTGGCAGTACATCAATGGGCGTGGATAGCGGTTTGACTCACGGGGATTTCCAAGTCTCCACCCC
ATTGACGTCAATGGGAGTTTGTTTTGGCACCAAAATCAACGGGACTTTCCAAAATGTCGTAACAACTCCG
CCCCATTGACGCAAATGGGCGGTAGGCGTGTACGGTGGGAGGTCTATATAAGCAGCGCGTTTTGCCTGTA
CTGGGTCTCTCTGGTTAGACCAGATCTGAGCCTGGGAGCTCTCTGGCTAACTAGGGAACCCACTGCTTAA
GCCTCAATAAAGCTTGCCTTGAGTGCTTCAAGTAGTGTGTGCCCGTCTGTTGTGTGACTCTGGTAACTAG
AGATCCCTCAGACCCTTTTAGTCAGTGTGGAAAATCTCTAGCAGTGGCGCCCGAACAGGGACTTGAAAGC
GAAAGGGAAACCAGAGGAGCTCTCTCGACGCAGGACTCGGCTTGCTGAAGCGCGCACGGCAAGAGGCGAG
GGGCGGCGACTGGTGAGTACGCCAAAAATTTTGACTAGCGGAGGCTAGAAGGAGAGAGATGGGTGCGAGA
GCGTCAGTATTAAGCGGGGGAGAATTAGATCGCGATGGGAAAAAATTCGGTTAAGGCCAGGGGGAAAGAA
AAAATATAAATTAAAACATATAGTATGGGCAAGCAGGGAGCTAGAACGATTCGCAGTTAATCCTGGCCTG
TTAGAAACATCAGAAGGCTGTAGACAAATACTGGGACAGCTACAACCATCCCTTCAGACAGGATCAGAAG
AACTTAGATCATTATATAATACAGTAGCAACCCTCTATTGTGTGCATCAAAGGATAGAGATAAAAGACAC
CAAGGAAGCTTTAGACAAGATAGAGGAAGAGCAAAACAAAAGTAAGACCACCGCACAGCAAGCGGCCGCT
GATCTTCAGACCTGGAGGAGGAGATATGAGGGACAATTGGAGAAGTGAATTATATAAATATAAAGTAGTA
AAAATTGAACCATTAGGAGTAGCACCCACCAAGGCAAAGAGAAGAGTGGTGCAGAGAGAAAAAAGAGCAG
TGGGAATAGGAGCTTTGTTCCTTGGGTTCTTGGGAGCAGCAGGAAGCACTATGGGCGCAGCGTCAATGAC
GCTGACGGTACAGGCCAGACAATTATTGTCTGGTATAGTGCAGCAGCAGAACAATTTGCTGAGGGCTATT
GAGGCGCAACAGCATCTGTTGCAACTCACAGTCTGGGGCATCAAGCAGCTCCAGGCAAGAATCCTGGCTG
TGGAAAGATACCTAAAGGATCAACAGCTCCTGGGGATTTGGGGTTGCTCTGGAAAACTCATTTGCACCAC
TGCTGTGCCTTGGAATGCTAGTTGGAGTAATAAATCTCTGGAACAGATTTGGAATCACACGACCTGGATG
GAGTGGGACAGAGAAATTAACAATTACACAAGCTTAATACACTCCTTAATTGAAGAATCGCAAAACCAGC
AAGAAAAGAATGAACAAGAATTATTGGAATTAGATAAATGGGCAAGTTTGTGGAATTGGTTTAACATAAC
AAATTGGCTGTGGTATATAAAATTATTCATAATGATAGTAGGAGGCTTGGTAGGTTTAAGAATAGTTTTT
GCTGTACTTTCTATAGTGAATAGAGTTAGGCAGGGATATTCACCATTATCGTTTCAGACCCACCTCCCAA
CCCCGAGGGGACCCGACAGGCCCGAAGGAATAGAAGAAGAAGGTGGAGAGAGAGACAGAGACAGATCCAT
TCGATTAGTGAACGGATCGGCACTGCGTGCGCCAATTCTGCAGACAAATGGCAGTATTCATCCACAATTT
TAAAAGAAAAGGGGGGATTGGGGGGTACAGTGCAGGGGAAAGAATAGTAGACATAATAGCAACAGACATA
CAAACTAAAGAATTACAAAAACAAATTACAAAAATTCAAAATTTTCGGGTTTATTACAGGGACAGCAGAG
ATCCAGTTTGGTTAATTAGCTAGCTGCAAAGATGGATAAAGTTTTAAACAGAGAGGAATCTTTGCAGCTA
ATGGACCTTCTAGGTCTTGAAAGGAGTGGGAATTGGCTCCGGTGCCCGTCAGTGGGCAGAGCGCACATCG
CCCACAGTCCCCGAGAAGTTGGGGGGAGGGGTCGGCAATTGAACCGGTGCCTAGAGAAGGTGGCGCGGGG
TAAACTGGGAAAGTGATGTCGTGTACTGGCTCCGCCTTTTTCCCGAGGGTGGGGGAGAACCGTATATAAG
TGCAGTAGTCGCCGTGAACGTTCTTTTTCGCAACGGGTTTGCCGCCAGAACACAGGTAAGTGCCGTGTGT
GGTTCCCGCGGGCCTGGCCTCTTTACGGGTTATGGCCCTTGCGTGCCTTGAATTACTTCCACCTGGCTGC
AGTACGTGATTCTTGATCCCGAGCTTCGGGTTGGAAGTGGGTGGGAGAGTTCGAGGCCTTGCGCTTAAGG
AGCCCCTTCGCCTCGTGCTTGAGTTGAGGCCTGGCCTGGGCGCTGGGGCCGCCGCGTGCGAATCTGGTGG
CACCTTCGCGCCTGTCTCGCTGCTTTCGATAAGTCTCTAGCCATTTAAAATTTTTGATGACCTGCTGCGA
CGCTTTTTTTCTGGCAAGATAGTCTTGTAAATGCGGGCCAAGATCTGCACACTGGTATTTCGGTTTTTGG
GGCCGCGGGCGGCGACGGGGCCCGTGCGTCCCAGCGCACATGTTCGGCGAGGCGGGGCCTGCGAGCGCGG
CCACCGAGAATCGGACGGGGGTAGTCTCAAGCTGGCCGGCCTGCTCTGGTGCCTGGCCTCGCGCCGCCGT
GTATCGCCCCGCCCTGGGCGGCAAGGCTGGCCCGGTCGGCACCAGTTGCGTGAGCGGAAAGATGGCCGCT
TCCCGGCCCTGCTGCAGGGAGCTCAAAATGGAGGACGCGGCGCTCGGGAGAGCGGGCGGGTGAGTCACCC
ACACAAAGGAAAAGGGCCTTTCCGTCCTCAGCCGTCGCTTCATGTGACTCCACGGAGTACCGGGCGCCGT
CCAGGCACCTCGATTAGTTCTCGAGCTTTTGGAGTACGTCGTCTTTAGGTTGGGGGGAGGGGTTTTATGC
GATGGAGTTTCCCCACACTGAGTGGGTGGAGACTGAAGTTAGGCCAGCTTGGCACTTGATGTAATTCTCC
TTGGAATTTGCCCTTTTTGAGTTTGGATCTTGGTTCATTCTCAAGCCTCAGACAGTGGTTCAAAGTTTTT
TTCTTCCATTTCAGGTGTCGTGACGTACGGCCACCATGAAAAGGCCGGCGGCCACGAAAAAGGCCGGCCA
GGCAAAAAAGAAAAAGGACAAGAAGTACAGCATCGGCCTGGCCATCGGCACCAACTCTGTGGGCTGGGCC
GTGATCACCGACGAGTACAAGGTGCCCAGCAAGAAATTCAAGGTGCTGGGCAACACCGACCGGCACAGCA
TCAAGAAGAACCTGATCGGAGCCCTGCTGTTCGACAGCGGCGAAACAGCCGAGGCCACCCGGCTGAAGAG
AACCGCCAGAAGAAGATACACCAGACGGAAGAACCGGATCTGCTATCTGCAAGAGATCTTCAGCAACGAG
ATGGCCAAGGTGGACGACAGCTTCTTCCACAGACTGGAAGAGTCCTTCCTGGTGGAAGAGGATAAGAAGC
ACGAGCGGCACCCCATCTTCGGCAACATCGTGGACGAGGTGGCCTACCACGAGAAGTACCCCACCATCTA
CCACCTGAGAAAGAAACTGGTGGACAGCACCGACAAGGCCGACCTGCGGCTGATCTATCTGGCCCTGGCC
CACATGATCAAGTTCCGGGGCCACTTCCTGATCGAGGGCGACCTGAACCCCGACAACAGCGACGTGGACA
AGCTGTTCATCCAGCTGGTGCAGACCTACAACCAGCTGTTCGAGGAAAACCCCATCAACGCCAGCGGCGT
GGACGCCAAGGCCATCCTGTCTGCCAGACTGAGCAAGAGCAGACGGCTGGAAAATCTGATCGCCCAGCTG
CCCGGCGAGAAGAAGAATGGCCTGTTCGGCAACCTGATTGCCCTGAGCCTGGGCCTGACCCCCAACTTCA
AGAGCAACTTCGACCTGGCCGAGGATGCCAAACTGCAGCTGAGCAAGGACACCTACGACGACGACCTGGA
CAACCTGCTGGCCCAGATCGGCGACCAGTACGCCGACCTGTTTCTGGCCGCCAAGAACCTGTCCGACGCC
ATCCTGCTGAGCGACATCCTGAGAGTGAACACCGAGATCACCAAGGCCCCCCTGAGCGCCTCTATGATCA
AGAGATACGACGAGCACCACCAGGACCTGACCCTGCTGAAAGCTCTCGTGCGGCAGCAGCTGCCTGAGAA
GTACAAAGAGATTTTCTTCGACCAGAGCAAGAACGGCTACGCCGGCTACATTGACGGCGGAGCCAGCCAG
GAAGAGTTCTACAAGTTCATCAAGCCCATCCTGGAAAAGATGGACGGCACCGAGGAACTGCTCGTGAAGC
TGAACAGAGAGGACCTGCTGCGGAAGCAGCGGACCTTCGACAACGGCAGCATCCCCCACCAGATCCACCT
GGGAGAGCTGCACGCCATTCTGCGGCGGCAGGAAGATTTTTACCCATTCCTGAAGGACAACCGGGAAAAG
ATCGAGAAGATCCTGACCTTCCGCATCCCCTACTACGTGGGCCCTCTGGCCAGGGGAAACAGCAGATTCG
CCTGGATGACCAGAAAGAGCGAGGAAACCATCACCCCCTGGAACTTCGAGGAAGTGGTGGACAAGGGCGC
TTCCGCCCAGAGCTTCATCGAGCGGATGACCAACTTCGATAAGAACCTGCCCAACGAGAAGGTGCTGCCC
AAGCACAGCCTGCTGTACGAGTACTTCACCGTGTATAACGAGCTGACCAAAGTGAAATACGTGACCGAGG
GAATGAGAAAGCCCGCCTTCCTGAGCGGCGAGCAGAAAAAGGCCATCGTGGACCTGCTGTTCAAGACCAA
CCGGAAAGTGACCGTGAAGCAGCTGAAAGAGGACTACTTCAAGAAAATCGAGTGCTTCGACTCCGTGGAA
ATCTCCGGCGTGGAAGATCGGTTCAACGCCTCCCTGGGCACATACCACGATCTGCTGAAAATTATCAAGG
ACAAGGACTTCCTGGACAATGAGGAAAACGAGGACATTCTGGAAGATATCGTGCTGACCCTGACACTGTT
TGAGGACAGAGAGATGATCGAGGAACGGCTGAAAACCTATGCCCACCTGTTCGACGACAAAGTGATGAAG
CAGCTGAAGCGGCGGAGATACACCGGCTGGGGCAGGCTGAGCCGGAAGCTGATCAACGGCATCCGGGACA
AGCAGTCCGGCAAGACAATCCTGGATTTCCTGAAGTCCGACGGCTTCGCCAACAGAAACTTCATGCAGCT
GATCCACGACGACAGCCTGACCTTTAAAGAGGACATCCAGAAAGCCCAGGTGTCCGGCCAGGGCGATAGC
CTGCACGAGCACATTGCCAATCTGGCCGGCAGCCCCGCCATTAAGAAGGGCATCCTGCAGACAGTGAAGG
TGGTGGACGAGCTCGTGAAAGTGATGGGCCGGCACAAGCCCGAGAACATCGTGATCGAAATGGCCAGAGA
GAACCAGACCACCCAGAAGGGACAGAAGAACAGCCGCGAGAGAATGAAGCGGATCGAAGAGGGCATCAAA
GAGCTGGGCAGCCAGATCCTGAAAGAACACCCCGTGGAAAACACCCAGCTGCAGAACGAGAAGCTGTACC
TGTACTACCTGCAGAATGGGCGGGATATGTACGTGGACCAGGAACTGGACATCAACCGGCTGTCCGACTA
CGATGTGGACCACATCGTGCCTCAGAGCTTTCTGAAGGACGACTCCATCGACAACAAGGTGCTGACCAGA
AGCGACAAGGCCCGGGGCAAGAGCGACAACGTGCCCTCCGAAGAGGTCGTGAAGAAGATGAAGAACTACT
GGCGGCAGCTGCTGAACGCCAAGCTGATTACCCAGAGAAAGTTCGACAATCTGACCAAGGCCGAGAGAGG
CGGCCTGAGCGAACTGGATAAGGCCGGCTTCATCAAGAGACAGCTGGTGGAAACCCGGCAGATCACAAAG
CACGTGGCACAGATCCTGGACTCCCGGATGAACACTAAGTACGACGAGAATGACAAGCTGATCCGGGAAG
TGAAAGTGATCACCCTGAAGTCCAAGCTGGTGTCCGATTTCCGGAAGGATTTCCAGTTTTACAAAGTGCG
CGAGATCAACAACTACCACCACGCCCACGACGCCTACCTGAACGCCGTCGTGGGAACCGCCCTGATCAAA
AAGTACCCTAAGCTGGAAAGCGAGTTCGTGTACGGCGACTACAAGGTGTACGACGTGCGGAAGATGATCG
CCAAGAGCGAGCAGGAAATCGGCAAGGCTACCGCCAAGTACTTCTTCTACAGCAACATCATGAACTTTTT
CAAGACCGAGATTACCCTGGCCAACGGCGAGATCCGGAAGCGGCCTCTGATCGAGACAAACGGCGAAACC
GGGGAGATCGTGTGGGATAAGGGCCGGGATTTTGCCACCGTGCGGAAAGTGCTGAGCATGCCCCAAGTGA
ATATCGTGAAAAAGACCGAGGTGCAGACAGGCGGCTTCAGCAAAGAGTCTATCCTGCCCAAGAGGAACAG
CGATAAGCTGATCGCCAGAAAGAAGGACTGGGACCCTAAGAAGTACGGCGGCTTCGACAGCCCCACCGTG
GCCTATTCTGTGCTGGTGGTGGCCAAAGTGGAAAAGGGCAAGTCCAAGAAACTGAAGAGTGTGAAAGAGC
TGCTGGGGATCACCATCATGGAAAGAAGCAGCTTCGAGAAGAATCCCATCGACTTTCTGGAAGCCAAGGG
CTACAAAGAAGTGAAAAAGGACCTGATCATCAAGCTGCCTAAGTACTCCCTGTTCGAGCTGGAAAACGGC
CGGAAGAGAATGCTGGCCTCTGCCGGCGAACTGCAGAAGGGAAACGAACTGGCCCTGCCCTCCAAATATG
TGAACTTCCTGTACCTGGCCAGCCACTATGAGAAGCTGAAGGGCTCCCCCGAGGATAATGAGCAGAAACA
GCTGTTTGTGGAACAGCACAAGCACTACCTGGACGAGATCATCGAGCAGATCAGCGAGTTCTCCAAGAGA
GTGATCCTGGCCGACGCTAATCTGGACAAAGTGCTGTCCGCCTACAACAAGCACCGGGATAAGCCCATCA
GAGAGCAGGCCGAGAATATCATCCACCTGTTTACCCTGACCAATCTGGGAGCCCCTGCCGCCTTCAAGTA
CTTTGACACCACCATCGACCGGAAGAGGTACACCAGCACCAAAGAGGTGCTGGACGCCACCCTGATCCAC
CAGAGCATCACCGGCCTGTACGAGACACGGATCGACCTGTCTCAGCTGGGAGGCGACAGCGCTGGAGGAG
GTGGAAGCGGAGGAGGAGGAAGCGGAGGAGGAGGTAGCGGACCTAAGAAAAAGAGGAAGGTGGCGGCCGC
TGGATCCGACTACAAAGACCATGACGGTGATTATAAAGATCATGACATCGACTACAAGGATGACGATGAC
AAGGGTGGATCCGGATCAGGCTCCGAGGGCCAGAGCGACGAGAGAGCCCTGCTGGACCAGCTGCACACCC
TGCTGAGCAACACCGACGCCACCGGCCTGGAGGAGATCGACAGAGCCCTGGGCATCCCCGAGCTGGTGAA
CCAGGGCCAGGCCCTGGAGCCCAAGCAGGGAGGAGGAGGTAGCGGACACGAGAAGTTCCCCAGCGACCTG
GACCTGGACATGTTCAACGGCAGCCTGGAGTGCGACATGGAGAGCATCATCAGAAGCGAGCTGATGGACG
CCGACGGCCTGGACTTCAACTTCGACAGCGGAGGAGGAGGTAGCGGATTCGTGACCCTGAAGGACGTGGG
CATGGACTTCACCCTGGGCGACTGGGAGCAGCTGGGCCTGGAGCAGGGCGACACCTTCTGGGACACCGCC
CTGGACAACTGCCAGGACCTGTTCCTGCTGGACCCCCCCGGATCTGGAGAGGGAAGGGGAAGCCTCCTAA
CTTGCGGAGATGTCGAGGAGAATCCTGGCCCAATGGTTAGTAAGGGAGAGGAGTTGATAAAAGAGAATAT
GCACATGAAACTGTATATGGAAGGGACAGTGGACAACCATCACTTCAAGTGCACCTCTGAGGGAGAAGGA
AAGCCATACGAAGGCACCCAGACTATGCGAATTAAGGTCGTGGAGGGAGGGCCTCTCCCCTTCGCCTTCG
ATATTCTTGCAACATCTTTCCTCTACGGGAGCAAAACCTTCATCAATCACACACAAGGCATACCTGACTT
TTTTAAGCAGAGTTTTCCAGAGGGCTTTACCTGGGAGCGTGTGACTACATACGAAGATGGGGGTGTGCTG
ACGGCTACACAGGATACTTCACTTCAGGACGGTTGTCTGATCTACAACGTCAAGATCAGGGGGGTCAATT
TCACCTCGAATGGACCAGTAATGCAAAAAAAGACCCTGGGATGGGAAGCTTTTACTGAAACTCTCTATCC
CGCCGACGGCGGCCTCGAAGGCAGAAACGATATGGCTTTGAAGCTGGTTGGCGGGTCCCATCTAATTGCC
AATGCCAAAACCACATATAGGAGCAAAAAGCCTGCAAAGAACCTGAAGATGCCGGGTGTGTACTATGTTG
ACTATAGATTAGAGCGGATCAAAGAGGCAAATAACGAAACGTACGTGGAGCAGCACGAGGTAGCCGTGGC
GCGCTACTGCGATTTACCCTCCAAACTGGGCCATAAACTGAACTGTACAGGAAGCGGAGCTACTAACTTC
AGCCTGCTGAAGCAGGCTGGCGACGTGGAAGAAAACCCAGGACCTATGGCCAAGCCTTTGTCTCAAGAAG
AATCCACCCTCATTGAAAGAGCAACGGCTACAATCAACAGCATCCCCATCTCTGAAGACTACAGCGTCGC
CAGCGCAGCTCTCTCTAGCGACGGCCGCATCTTCACTGGTGTCAATGTATATCATTTTACTGGGGGACCT
TGTGCAGAACTCGTGGTGCTGGGCACTGCTGCTGCTGCGGCAGCTGGCAACCTGACTTGTATCGTCGCGA
TCGGAAATGAGAACAGGGGCATCTTGAGCCCCTGCGGACGGTGCCGACAGGTGCTTCTCGATCTGCATCC
TGGGATCAAAGCCATAGTGAAGGACAGTGATGGACAGCCGACGGCAGTTGGGATTCGTGAATTGCTGCCC
TCTGGTTATGTGTGGGAGGGCTAAGAATTCGATATCAAGCTTATCGGTAATCAACCTCTGGATTACAAAA
TTTGTGAAAGATTGACTGGTATTCTTAACTATGTTGCTCCTTTTACGCTATGTGGATACGCTGCTTTAAT
GCCTTTGTATCATGCTATTGCTTCCCGTATGGCTTTCATTTTCTCCTCCTTGTATAAATCCTGGTTGCTG
TCTCTTTATGAGGAGTTGTGGCCCGTTGTCAGGCAACGTGGCGTGGTGTGCACTGTGTTTGCTGACGCAA
CCCCCACTGGTTGGGGCATTGCCACCACCTGTCAGCTCCTTTCCGGGACTTTCGCTTTCCCCCTCCCTAT
TGCCACGGCGGAACTCATCGCCGCCTGCCTTGCCCGCTGCTGGACAGGGGCTCGGCTGTTGGGCACTGAC
AATTCCGTGGTGTTGTCGGGGAAATCATCGTCCTTTCCTTGGCTGCTCGCCTGTGTTGCCACCTGGATTC
TGCGCGGGACGTCCTTCTGCTACGTCCCTTCGGCCCTCAATCCAGCGGACCTTCCTTCCCGCGGCCTGCT
GCCGGCTCTGCGGCCTCTTCCGCGTCTTCGCCTTCGCCCTCAGACGAGTCGGATCTCCCTTTGGGCCGCC
TCCCCGCATCGATACCGTCGACCTCGAGACCTAGAAAAACATGGAGCAATCACAAGTAGCAATACAGCAG
CTACCAATGCTGATTGTGCCTGGCTAGAAGCACAAGAGGAGGAGGAGGTGGGTTTTCCAGTCACACCTCA
GGTACCTTTAAGACCAATGACTTACAAGGCAGCTGTAGATCTTAGCCACTTTTTAAAAGAAAAGGGGGGA
CTGGAAGGGCTAATTCACTCCCAACGAAGACAAGATATCCTTGATCTGTGGATCTACCACACACAAGGCT
ACTTCCCTGATTGGCAGAACTACACACCAGGGCCAGGGATCAGATATCCACTGACCTTTGGATGGTGCTA
CAAGCTAGTACCAGTTGAGCAAGAGAAGGTAGAAGAAGCCAATGAAGGAGAGAACACCCGCTTGTTACAC
CCTGTGAGCCTGCATGGGATGGATGACCCGGAGAGAGAAGTATTAGAGTGGAGGTTTGACAGCCGCCTAG
CATTTCATCACATGGCCCGAGAGCTGCATCCGGACTGTACTGGGTCTCTCTGGTTAGACCAGATCTGAGC
CTGGGAGCTCTCTGGCTAACTAGGGAACCCACTGCTTAAGCCTCAATAAAGCTTGCCTTGAGTGCTTCAA
GTAGTGTGTGCCCGTCTGTTGTGTGACTCTGGTAACTAGAGATCCCTCAGACCCTTTTAGTCAGTGTGGA
AAATCTCTAGCAGGGCCCGTTTAAACCCGCTGATCAGCCTCGACTGTGCCTTCTAGTTGCCAGCCATCTG
TTGTTTGCCCCTCCCCCGTGCCTTCCTTGACCCTGGAAGGTGCCACTCCCACTGTCCTTTCCTAATAAAA
TGAGGAAATTGCATCGCATTGTCTGAGTAGGTGTCATTCTATTCTGGGGGGTGGGGTGGGGCAGGACAGC
AAGGGGGAGGATTGGGAAGACAATAGCAGGCATGCTGGGGATGCGGTGGGCTCTATGGCTTCTGAGGCGG
AAAGAACCAGCTGGGGCTCTAGGGGGTATCCCC
[124 nt withheld, positions 11514-11637]
C
[91 nt withheld, positions 11639-11729]
A
[49 nt withheld, positions 11731-11779]
CCTTTGACGTTGGAGTCCACGTTCTTT
[37 nt withheld, positions 11807-11843]
ACCCTATCTCGGTCTATTCTTTTGATTTATAAGGGATTTTGCCGATTTCGGCCTATTGGTTAAAAAATGA
GCTGATTTAACAAAAATTTAACGCGAATTAATTCTGTGGAATGTGTGTCAGTTAGGGTGTGGAAAGTCCC
CAGGCTCCCCAGCAGGCAGAAGTATGCAAAGCATGCATCTCAATTAGTCAGCAACCAGGTGTGGAAAGTC
CCCAGGCTCCCCAGCAGGCAGAAGTATGCAAAGCATGCATCTCAATTAGTCAGCAACCATAGTCCCGCCC
CTAACTCCGCCCATCCCGCCCCTAACTCCGCCCAGTTCCGCCCATTCTCCGCCCCATGGCTGACTAATTT
TTTTTATTTATGCAGAGGCCGAGGCCGCCTCTGCCTCTGAGCTATTCCAGAAGTAGTGAGGAGGCTTTTT
TGGAGGCCTAGGCTTTTGCAAAAAGCTCCCGGGAGCTTGTATATCCATTTTCGGATCTGATCAGCACGTG
TTGACAATTAATCATCGGCATAGTATATCGGCATAGTATAATACGACAAGGTGAGGAACTAAACCATGGC
CAAGTTGACCAGTGCCGTTCCGGTGCTCACCGCGCGCGACGTCGCCGGAGCGGTCGAGTTCTGGACCGAC
CGGCTCGGGTTCTCCCGGGACTTCGTGGAGGACGACTTCGCCGGTGTGGTCCGGGACGACGTGACCCTGT
TCATCAGCGCGGTCCAGGACCAGGTGGTGCCGGACAACACCCTGGCCTGGGTGTGGGTGCGCGGCCTGGA
CGAGCTGTACGCCGAGTGGTCGGAGGTCGTGTCCACGAACTTCCGGGACGCCTCCGGGCCGGCCATGACC
GAGATCGGCGAGCAGCCGTGGGGGCGGGAGTTCGCCCTGCGCGACCCGGCCGGCAACTGCGTGCACTTCG
TGGCCGAGGAGCAGGACTGACACGTGCTACGAGATTTCGATTCCACCGCCGCCTTCTATGAAAGGTTGGG
CTTCGGAATCGTTTTCCGGGACGCCGGCTGGATGATCCTCCAGCGCGGGGATCTCATGCTGGAGTTCTTC
GCCCACCCCAACTTGTTTATTGCAGCTTATAATGGTTACAAATAAAGCAATAGCATCACAAATTTCACAA
ATAAAGCATTTTTTTCACTGCATTCTAGTTGTGGTTTGTCCAAACTCATCAATGTATCTTATCATGTCTG
TATACCGTCGACCTCTAGCTAGAGCTTGGCGTAATCATGGTCATAGCTGTTTCCTGTGTGAAATTGTTAT
CCGCTCACAATTCCACACAACATACGAGCCGGAAGCATAAAGTGTAAAGCCTGGGGTGCCTAATGAGTGA
GCTAACTCACATTAATTGCGTTGCGCTCACTGCCCGCTTTCCAGTCGGGAAACCTGTCGTGCCAGCTGCA
TTAATGAATCGGCCAACGCGCGGGGAGAGGCGGTTTGCGTATTGGGCGCTCTTCCGCTTCCTCGCTCACT
GACTCGCTGCGCTCGGTCGTTCGGCTGCGGCGAGCGGTATCAGCTCACTCAAAGGCGGTAATACGGTTAT
CCACAGAATCAGGGGATAACGCAGGAAAGAACATGTGAGCAAAAGGCCAGCAAAAGGCCAGGAACCGTAA
AAAGGCCGCGTTGCTGGCGTTTTTCCATAGGCTCCGCCCCCCTGACGAGCATCACAAAAATCGACGCTCA
AGTCAGAGGTGGCGAAACCCGACAGGACTATAAAGATACCAGGCGTTTCCCCCTGGAAGCTCCCTCGTGC
GCTCTCCTGTTCCGACCCTGCCGCTTACCGGATACCTGTCCGCCTTTCTCCCTTCGGGAAGCGTGGCGCT
TTCTCATAGCTCACGCTGTAGGTATCTCAGTTCGGTGTAGGTCGTTCGCTCCAAGCTGGGCTGTGTGCAC
GAACCCCCCGTTCAGCCCGACCGCTGCGCCTTATCCGGTAACTATCGTCTTGAGTCCAACCCGGTAAGAC
ACGACTTATCGCCACTGGCAGCAGCCACTGGTAACAGGATTAGCAGAGCGAGGTATGTAGGCGGTGCTAC
AGAGTTCTTGAAGTGGTGGCCTAACTACGGCTACACTAGAAGAACAGTATTTGGTATCTGCGCTCTGCTG
AAGCCAGTTACCTTCGGAAAAAGAGTTGGTAGCTCTTGATCCGGCAAACAAACCACCGCTGGTAGCGGTG
GTTTTTTTGTTTGCAAGCAGCAGATTACGCGCAGAAAAAAAGGATCTCAAGAAGATCCTTTGATCTTTTC
TACGGGGTCTGACGCTCAGTGGAACGAAAACTCACGTTAAGGGATTTTGGTCATGAGATTATCAAAAAGG
ATCTTCACCTAGATCCTTTTAAATTAAAAATGAAGTTTTAAATCAATCTAAAGTATATATGAGTAAACTT
GGTCTGACAGTTACCAATGCTTAATCAGTGAGGCACCTATCTCAGCGATCTGTCTATTTCGTTCATCCAT
AGTTGCCTGACTCCCCGTCGTGTAGATAACTACGATACGGGAGGGCTTACCATCTGGCCCCAGTGCTGCA
ATGATACCGCGAGACCCACGCTCACCGGCTCCAGATTTATCAGCAATAAACCAGCCAGCCGGAAGGGCCG
AGCGCAGAAGTGGTCCTGCAACTTTATCCGCCTCCATCCAGTCTATTAATTGTTGCCGGGAAGCTAGAGT
AAGTAGTTCGCCAGTTAATAGTTTGCGCAACGTTGTTGCCATTGCTACAGGCATCGTGGTGTCACGCTCG
TCGTTTGGTATGGCTTCATTCAGCTCCGGTTCCCAACGATCAAGGCGAGTTACATGATCCCCCATGTTGT
GCAAAAAAGCGGTTAGCTCCTTCGGTCCTCCGATCGTTGTCAGAAGTAAGTTGGCCGCAGTGTTATCACT
CATGGTTATGGCAGCACTGCATAATTCTCTTACTGTCATGCCATCCGTAAGATGCTTTTCTGTGACTGGT
GAGTACTCAACCAAGTCATTCTGAGAATAGTGTATGCGGCGACCGAGTTGCTCTTGCCCGGCGTCAATAC
GGGATAATACCGCGCCACATAGCAGAACTTTAAAAGTGCTCATCATTGGAAAACGTTCTTCGGGGCGAAA
ACTCTCAAGGATCTTACCGCTGTTGAGATCCAGTTCGATGTAACCCACTCGTGCACCCAACTGATCTTCA
GCATCTTTTACTTTCACCAGCGTTTCTGGGTGAGCAAAAACAGGAAGGCAAAATGCCGCAAAAAAGGGAA
TAAGGGCGACACGGAAATGTTGAATACTCATACTCTTCCTTTTTCAATATTATTGAAGCATTTATCAGGG
TTATTGTCTCATGAGCGGATACATATTTGAATGTATTTAGAAAAATAAACAAATAGGGGTTCCGCGCACA
TTTCCCCGAAAAGTGC
